>Addgene plasmid #231102 | Pv6PGDH-pNic-Bsa4 | addgene full sequence | sequence record 462632 | Addgene NGS Result
TAATACGACTCACTATAGGGGAATTGTGAGCGGATAACAATTCCCCTCTAGAAATAATTTTGTTTAACTT
TAAGAAGGAGATATACATATGCACCATCATCATCATCATTCTTCTGGTGTAGATCTGGGTACCGAGAACC
TGTACTTCCAATCCATGACCGGCACTTGTGATATCGGTCTCATTGGTCTGGCGGTTATGGGTCAGAACCT
GTCCCTGAACATCGCCTCTAACGGTTTTACCATCGGTGTTTACAACCGTACCTACGAGCGTACGGAAGAT
ACCCTGAAGAAAGCGAAAGAGGGTAACCTGCCGATCCAAGGTTATGAAACCCTCGAGCAGCTGATCAACA
ACCTCAAGAAACCGCGTAAAATCATTCTGCTCATCAAAGCGGGTCCGGCGGTTGACGAAACCATTAAGAA
CATCCTGAAGCACTTTGAGGAAGGCGACATCATCATCGACGGTGGTAACGAATGGTACCTCAATACCGAA
CGTCGTATCACTCTGTGCGAAGAGCACAAAGTAGAATACCTGGCGATGGGTGTTTCTGGTGGCGAAGCAG
GTGCGCGCTATGGCTGTTCTTTCATGCCGGGTGGCTCCAAATATGCGTATGACACGATCAAAGACATCCT
CGAGAAGTGCTCTGCGAAAGTTGGCACGAGCCCTTGCGTAACTTACATCGGTCCTCGTAGCTCTGGTAAC
TACGTTAAAATGGTTCACAACGGTATCGAATATGGCGATATGCAACTCATCTCCGAGTCTTACCTGCTGA
TGAAAAACATTCTGAACTACAATAACGAGAAACTGAGCGAAGTATTCAAAAAATGGAACGAAGGTATCCT
CAACTCTTATCTGATCGAAATCACCTATAAGATTCTGGGCAAGAAGGACGAACTCACGGACAACCATCTC
GTTGACATGATCCTGGACATCGCGGGTGCTAAGGGTACGGGTAAATGGACCATGCTGGAAGCGATCGAGC
GTGGTATCCCGTGCCCGACCATGTGTGCGGCGCTGGACGCCCGTAATATCTCCGCGTATAAACAGCTGCG
CGTTAAGGCGGACTCTCATTTTTCTAACGACATGAAGGTTAACAAAGTTGAAGGTGAAAATCTCATTAAC
TTTGAAGACGACCTCCTGAATGCGCTGTACTGCTGCAAGATCATTTCTTACACCCAGGGTCTGTTCCTGC
TCAAACAGGTTTCTGAAGAGATGAAGTGGAATCTCAATCTGGGTGAAATCTCTCGTATTTGGCGTGGTGG
CTGCATCATCCGCGCTGTCTTCCTGGATCGTATTACTAACGCGTACAAGAAGAATGAAAAGCTCGACCTG
CTCTTTCTCGACGAGGATTTCGCGCAGGAAATGAAGAACAAACTCCCGAGCCTGCGTAAAGTTGTTCAAG
TTGCGACCAAATCTTCTATCCCGATCCCGGCGTTCAGCGCGTCTCTGGCCTACTTTCAGATGGTGACCTC
TCAAAACCTCCCACTGAACCTGGTGCAGGCGCAACGTGACTACTTCGGCTCTCACACGTATAAGCGTGTT
GACCGTGACGGTGACTTCCATACTATCTGGGAATAACAGTAAAGGTGGATACGGATCCGAATTCGAGCTC
CGTCGACAAGCTTGCGGCCGCACTCGAGCACCACCACCACCACCACTGAGATCCGGCTGCTAACAAAGCC
CGAAAGGAAGCTGAGTTGGCTGCTGCCACCGCTGAGCAATAACTAGCATAACCCCTTGGGGCCTCTAAAC
GGGTCTTGAGGGGTTTTTTGCTGAAAGGAGGAACTATATCCGGATTGGCGAATGGG
[124 nt withheld, positions 1807-1930]
C
[91 nt withheld, positions 1932-2022]
A
[49 nt withheld, positions 2024-2072]
CCTTTGACGTTGGAGTCCACGTTCTTT
[37 nt withheld, positions 2100-2136]
ACCCTATCTCGGTCTATTCTTTTGATTTATAAGGGATTTTGCCGATTTCGGCCTATTGGTTAAAAAATGA
GCTGATTTAACAAAAATTTAACGCGAATTTTAACAAAATATTAACGCTTACAATTTAGGTGGCACTTTTC
GGGGAAATGTGCGCGGAACCCCTATTTGTTTATTTTTCTAAATACATTCAAATATGTATCCGCTCATGAA
TTAATTCTTAGAAAAACTCATCGAGCATCAAATGAAACTGCAATTTATTCATATCAGGATTATCAATACC
ATATTTTTGAAAAAGCCGTTTCTGTAATGAAGGAGAAAACTCACCGAGGCAGTTCCATAGGATGGCAAGA
TCCTGGTATCGGTCTGCGATTCCGACTCGTCCAACATCAATACAACCTATTAATTTCCCCTCGTCAAAAA
TAAGGTTATCAAGTGAGAAATCACCATGAGTGACGACTGAATCCGGTGAGAATGGCAAAAGTTTATGCAT
TTCTTTCCAGACTTGTTCAACAGGCCAGCCATTACGCTCGTCATCAAAATCACTCGCATCAACCAAACCG
TTATTCATTCGTGATTGCGCCTGAGCGAGACGAAATACGCGATCGCTGTTAAAAGGACAATTACAAACAG
GAATCGAATGCAACCGGCGCAGGAACACTGCCAGCGCATCAACAATATTTTCACCTGAATCAGGATATTC
TTCTAATACCTGGAATGCTGTTTTCCCGGGGATCGCAGTGGTGAGTAACCATGCATCATCAGGAGTACGG
ATAAAATGCTTGATGGTCGGAAGAGGCATAAATTCCGTCAGCCAGTTTAGTCTGACCATCTCATCTGTAA
CATCATTGGCAACGCTACCTTTGCCATGTTTCAGAAACAACTCTGGCGCATCGGGCTTCCCATACAATCG
ATAGATTGTCGCACCTGATTGCCCGACATTATCGCGAGCCCATTTATACCCATATAAATCAGCATCCATG
TTGGAATTTAATCGCGGCCTAGAGCAAGACGTTTCCCGTTGAATATGGCTCATAACACCCCTTGTATTAC
TGTTTATGTAAGCAGACAGTTTTATTGTTCATGACCAAAATCCCTTAACGTGAGTTTTCGTTCCACTGAG
CGTCAGACCCCGTAGAAAAGATCAAAGGATCTTCTTGAGATCCTTTTTTTCTGCGCGTAATCTGCTGCTT
GCAAACAAAAAAACCACCGCTACCAGCGGTGGTTTGTTTGCCGGATCAAGAGCTACCAACTCTTTTTCCG
AAGGTAACTGGCTTCAGCAGAGCGCAGATACCAAATACTGTCCTTCTAGTGTAGCCGTAGTTAGGCCACC
ACTTCAAGAACTCTGTAGCACCGCCTACATACCTCGCTCTGCTAATCCTGTTACCAGTGGCTGCTGCCAG
TGGCGATAAGTCGTGTCTTACCGGGTTGGACTCAAGACGATAGTTACCGGATAAGGCGCAGCGGTCGGGC
TGAACGGGGGGTTCGTGCACACAGCCCAGCTTGGAGCGAACGACCTACACCGAACTGAGATACCTACAGC
GTGAGCTATGAGAAAGCGCCACGCTTCCCGAAGGGAGAAAGGCGGACAGGTATCCGGTAAGCGGCAGGGT
CGGAACAGGAGAGCGCACGAGGGAGCTTCCAGGGGGAAACGCCTGGTATCTTTATAGTCCTGTCGGGTTT
CGCCACCTCTGACTTGAGCGTCGATTTTTGTGATGCTCGTCAGGGGGGCGGAGCCTATGGAAAAACGCCA
GCAACGCGGCCTTTTTACGGTTCCTGGCCTTTTGCTGGCCTTTTGCTCACATGTTCTTTCCTGCGTTATC
CCCTGATTCTGTGGATAACCGTATTACCGCCTTTGAGTGAGCTGATACCGCTCGCCGCAGCCGAACGACC
GAGCGCAGCGAGTCAGTGAGCGAGGAAGCGGAAGAGCGCCTGATGCGGTATTTTCTCCTTACGCATCTGT
GCGGTATTTCACACCGCAATGGTGCACTCTCAGTACAATCTGCTCTGATGCCGCATAGTTAAGCCAGTAT
ACACTCCGCTATCGCTACGTGACTGGGTCATGGCTGCGCCCCGACACCCGCCAACACCCGCTGACGCGCC
CTGACGGGCTTGTCTGCTCCCGGCATCCGCTTACAGACAAGCTGTGACCGTCTCCGGGAGCTGCATGTGT
CAGAGGTTTTCACCGTCATCACCGAAACGCGCGAGGCAGCTGCGGTAAAGCTCATCAGCGTGGTCGTGAA
GCGATTCACAGATGTCTGCCTGTTCATCCGCGTCCAGCTCGTTGAGTTTCTCCAGAAGCGTTAATGTCTG
GCTTCTGATAAAGCGGGCCATGTTAAGGGCGGTTTTTTCCTGTTTGGTCACTGATGCCTCCGTGTAAGGG
GGATTTCTGTTCATGGGGGTAATGATACCGATGAAACGAGAGAGGATGCTCACGATACGGGTTACTGATG
ATGAACATGCCCGGTTACTGGAACGTTGTGAGGGTAAACAACTGGCGGTATGGATGCGGCGGGACCAGAG
AAAAATCACTCAGGGTCAATGCCAGCGCTTCGTTAATACAGATGTAGGTGTTCCACAGGGTAGCCAGCAG
CATCCTGCGATGCAGATCCGGAACATAATGGTGCAGGGCGCTGACTTCCGCGTTTCCAGACTTTACGAAA
CACGGAAACCGAAGACCATTCATGTTGTTGCTCAGGTCGCAGACGTTTTGCAGCAGCAGTCGCTTCACGT
TCGCTCGCGTATCGGTGATTCATTCTGCTAACCAGTAAGGCAACCCCGCCAGCCTAGCCGGGTCCTCAAC
GACAGGAGCACGATCATGCGCACCCGTGGGGCCGCCATGCCGGCGATAATGGCCTGCTTCTCGCCGAAAC
GTTTGGTGGCGGGACCAGTGACGAAGGCTTGAGCGAGGGCGTGCAAGATTCCGAATACCGCAAGCGACAG
GCCGATCATCGTCGCGCTCCAGCGAAAGCGGTCCTCGCCGAAAATGACCCAGAGCGCTGCCGGCACCTGT
CCTACGAGTTGCATGATAAAGAAGACAGTCATAAGTGCGGCGACGATAGTCATGCCCCGCGCCCACCGGA
AGGAGCTGACTGGGTTGAAGGCTCTCAAGGGCATCGGTCGAGATCCCGGTGCCTAATGAGTGAGCTAACT
TACATTAATTGCGTTGCGCTCACTGCCCGCTTTCCAGTCGGGAAACCTGTCGTGCCAGCTGCATTAATGA
ATCGGCCAACGCGCGGGGAGAGGCGGTTTGCGTATTGGGCGCCAGGGTGGTTTTTCTTTTCACCAGTGAG
ACGGGCAACAGCTGATTGCCCTTCACCGCCTGGCCCTGAGAGAGTTGCAGCAAGCGGTCCACGCTGGTTT
GCCCCAGCAGGCGAAAATCCTGTTTGATGGTGGTTAACGGCGGGATATAACATGAGCTGTCTTCGGTATC
GTCGTATCCCACTACCGAGATATCCGCACCAACGCGCAGCCCGGACTCGGTAATGGCGCGCATTGCGCCC
AGCGCCATCTGATCGTTGGCAACCAGCATCGCAGTGGGAACGATGCCCTCATTCAGCATTTGCATGGTTT
GTTGAAAACCGGACATGGCACTCCAGTCGCCTTCCCGTTCCGCTATCGGCTGAATTTGATTGCGAGTGAG
ATATTTATGCCAGCCAGCCAGACGCAGACGCGCCGAGACAGAACTTAATGGGCCCGCTAACAGCGCGATT
TGCTGGTGACCCAATGCGACCAGATGCTCCACGCCCAGTCGCGTACCGTCTTCATGGGAGAAAATAATAC
TGTTGATGGGTGTCTGGTCAGAGACATCAAGAAATAACGCCGGAACATTAGTGCAGGCAGCTTCCACAGC
AATGGCATCCTGGTCATCCAGCGGATAGTTAATGATCAGCCCACTGACGCGTTGCGCGAGAAGATTGTGC
ACCGCCGCTTTACAGGCTTCGACGCCGCTTCGTTCTACCATCGACACCACCACGCTGGCACCCAGTTGAT
CGGCGCGAGATTTAATCGCCGCGACAATTTGCGACGGCGCGTGCAGGGCCAGACTGGAGGTGGCAACGCC
AATCAGCAACGACTGTTTGCCCGCCAGTTGTTGTGCCACGCGGTTGGGAATGTAATTCAGCTCCGCCATC
GCCGCTTCCACTTTTTCCCGCGTTTTCGCAGAAACGTGGCTGGCCTGGTTCACCACGCGGGAAACGGTCT
GATAAGAGACACCGGCATACTCTGCGACATCGTATAACGTTACTGGTTTCACATTCACCACCCTGAATTG
ACTCTCTTCCGGGCGCTATCATGCCATACCGCGAAAGGTTTTGCGCCATTCGATGGTGTCCGGGATCTCG
ACGCTCTCCCTTATGCGACTCCTGCATTAGGAAGCAGCCCAGTAGTAGGTTGAGGCCGTTGAGCACCGCC
GCCGCAAGGAATGGTGCATGCAAGGAGATGGCGCCCAACAGTCCCCCGGCCACGGGGCCTGCCACCATAC
CCACGCCGAAACAAGCGCTCATGAGCCCGAAGTGGCGAGCCCGATCTTCCCCATCGGTGATGTCGGCGAT
ATAGGCGCCAGCAACCGCACCTGTGGCGCCGGTGATGCCGGCCACGATGCGTCCGGCGTAGAGGATCGAG
ATCTCGATCCCGCGAAAT
Features (pLannotate 1.2.2; 19 found; start..end, strand, type, name):
      1..19      +  promoter       T7 promoter: promoter for bacteriophage T7 RNA polymerase
     20..44      +  protein_bind   lac operator: The lac repressor binds to the lac operator to inhibit transcription in E. coli. This inhibition can be relieved by adding lactose or isopropyl-β-D-thiogalactopyranoside (IPTG). lac repressor encoded by lacI
     59..81      +  RBS            RBS: efficient ribosome binding site from bacteriophage T7 gene 10 (Olins and Rangwala, 1989)
    173..1570    +  CDS            pgdC: 6PGD1_SPIOL - Experimental evidence at protein level: Swiss-Prot protein existence level 1. Catalyzes the oxidative decarboxylation of 6-phosphogluconate to ribulose 5-phosphate and CO(2), with concomitant reduction of NADP to NADPH. From Spinacia oleracea (Spinach).
   1639..1656    +  CDS            9xHis (fragment): 9xHis affinity tag
   1666..1715    +  CDS            SET1 (fragment): solubility-enhancement tag derived from T7 phage gene 10B
   1723..1770    +  terminator     T7 terminator: transcription terminator for bacteriophage T7 RNA polymerase
   1807..2235    +  rep_origin     f1 ori (sequence partly withheld): f1 bacteriophage origin of replication; arrow indicates direction of (+) strand synthesis
   2288..2345    +  promoter       AmpR promoter (fragment): bla
   2354..3169    -  CDS            KanR: aminoglycoside phosphotransferase; aph(3')-Ia; confers resistance to kanamycin in bacteria or G418 (Geneticin®) in eukaryotes
   3291..3879    +  rep_origin     ori: high-copy-number ColE1/pMB1/pBR322/pUC origin of replication
   4065..4204    -  misc_feature   bom: basis of mobility region from pBR322
   4306..4497    -  CDS            rop: Rop protein, which maintains plasmids at low copy number; rop
   4514..4894    +  CDS            YPB1_ECOLX: Protein predicted: Swiss-Prot protein existence level 4. From Escherichia coli.
   4966..5257    -  CDS            TcR (fragment): tetracycline efflux protein; tet; confers resistance to tetracycline
   5272..5293    -  protein_bind   CAP binding site: CAP binding activates transcription in the presence of cAMP. E. coli catabolite activator protein
   5306..6388    -  CDS            lacI: lac repressor; lacI; The lac repressor binds to the lac operator to inhibit transcription in E. coli. This inhibition can be relieved by adding lactose or isopropyl-β-D-thiogalactopyranoside (IPTG).
   6389..6466    -  promoter       lacI promoter: lacI
   6474..6753    -  CDS            TcR (fragment): tetracycline efflux protein; tet; confers resistance to tetracycline
