[The description below was written by a language model from this plasmid's Addgene catalogue record and pLannotate feature annotations shown in this document.]
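Description:
Pv6PGDH-pNic-Bsa4 is a bacterial expression plasmid of about 6.8 kb built on the pNIC-Bsa4 backbone, a pET-style vector for T7-driven protein production in E. coli. It is selected with kanamycin through an aph(3')-Ia resistance gene and replicates from a ColE1/pMB1-type origin. The neighbouring bom site and rop gene are typical of pBR322-derived backbones, and rop generally keeps copy number modest, although the record lists copy number as unknown. An f1 origin is also present, along with non-functional tetracycline-resistance fragments that are remnants of the parental backbone.

The payload is the coding sequence for 6-phosphogluconate dehydrogenase (6PGDH) from Plasmodium vivax. This pentose phosphate pathway enzyme oxidatively decarboxylates 6-phosphogluconate to ribulose 5-phosphate while reducing NADP to NADPH. The automated annotation labels this roughly 1.4 kb open reading frame by its similarity to a spinach homologue, which reflects a homology match rather than the actual source species. Expression is controlled by a T7 promoter followed by a lac operator and the strong T7 gene 10 ribosome binding site, and it ends at a T7 terminator. A plasmid-borne lacI gene supplies repressor, so transcription stays low until IPTG induction in a host that provides T7 RNA polymerase.

The catalogue entry states that the protein carries a His tag for metal-affinity purification but does not give its position. The feature table marks a short His-coding fragment downstream of the insert, and about 90 nt between the ribosome binding site and the annotated gene are unannotated and could hold N-terminal vector sequence. Which tag is actually fused to the protein cannot be settled from the record. The construct is suited to recombinant production and purification of the parasite enzyme, for example for biochemical or structural work.
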