Addgene plasmid #231102: Pv6PGDH-pNic-Bsa4
Purpose: Expresses Plasmodium vivax 6-phosphogluconate dehydrogeanse under T7 with HIS tag
Depositing lab: Josh Beckham. Depositing organization: University of Texas at Austin.
Backbone
  Vector backbone: pNIC-Bsa4
Growth in bacteria
  Bacterial resistance: Kanamycin, 50 μg/mL
  Growth temperature: 37°C
  Growth strain: DH5alpha
  Copy number: Unknown
Gene/Insert
  Gene/Insert name: 6-phosphogluconate dehydrogenase (alt name: 6PGDH)
  Species: Plasmodium vivax
  Tag / fusion protein: HIS tag
Terms and licenses: Academic/Nonprofit Terms; Industry Terms: Not Available to Industry
How to cite: Pv6PGDH-pNic-Bsa4 was a gift from Josh Beckham (Addgene plasmid # 231102 ; http://n2t.net/addgene:231102 ; RRID:Addgene_231102)
